>Addgene plasmid #122879 | pICE LYS2 | depositor full sequence | sequence record 234420 | pICE LYS2 sequence 8625 bps
AGCGCTAAGAGGGCGGCCGCTCTAGAACTAGTGGATCCCCCGGGCTGCAGGAATTCGATATCAAGCTTAT
CGATACCGTCGACCTCGAGGGGGGGCCCGGTACCCAATTCGCCCTATAGTGAGTCGTATTACGCGCGCTC
ACTGGCCGTCGTTTTACAACGTCGTGACTGGGAAAACCCTGGCGTTACCCAACTTAATCGCCTTGCAGCA
CATCCCCCTTTCGCCAGCTGGCGTAATAGCGAAGAGGCCCGCACCGATCGCCCTTCCCAACAGTTGCGCA
GCCTGAATGGCGAATGGCGCG
[124 nt withheld, positions 302-425]
C
[91 nt withheld, positions 427-517]
A
[49 nt withheld, positions 519-567]
CCTTTGACGTTGGAGTCCACGTTCTTT
[37 nt withheld, positions 595-631]
ACCCTATCTCGGTCTATTCTTTTGATTTATAAGGGATTTTGCCGATTTCGGCCTATTGGTTAAAAAATGA
GCTGATTTAACAAAAATTTAACGCGAATTTTAACAAAATATTAACGTTTACAATTTCCTGATGCGGTATT
TTCTCCTTACGCATCTGTGCGGTATTTCACACCGCATATAATTCCACTTGCAATTACATAAAAAATTCCG
GCGGTTTTTCGCGTGTGACTCAATGTCGAAATACCTGCCTAATGAACATGAACATCGCCCAAATGTATTT
GAAGACCCGCTGGGAGAAGTTCAAGATATATAAGTAACAAGCAGCCAATAGTATAAAAAAAAATCTGAGT
TTATTACCTTTCCTGGAATTTCAGTGAAAAACTGCTAATTATAGAGAGATATCACAGAGTTACTCACTAA
TGACTAACGAAAAGGTCTGGATAGAGAAGTTGGATAATCCAACTCTTTCAGTGTTACCACATGACTTTTT
ACGCCCACAACAAGAACCTTATACGAAACAAGCTACATATTCGTTACAGCTACCTCAGCTCGATGTGCCT
CATGATAGTTTTTCTAACAAATACGCTGTCGCTTTGAGTGTATGGGCTGCATTGATATATAGAGTAACCG
GTGACGATGATATTGTTCTTTATATTGCGAATAACAAAATCTTAAGATTCAATATTCAACCAACGTGGTC
ATTTAATGAGCTGTATTCTACAATTAACAATGAGTTGAACAAGCTCAATTCTATTGAGGCCAATTTTTCC
TTTGACGAGCTAGCTGAAAAAATTCAAAGTTGCCAAGATCTGGAAAGGACCCCTCAGTTGTTCCGTTTGG
CCTTTTTGGAAAACCAAGATTTCAAATTAGACGAGTTCAAGCATCATTTAGTGGACTTTGCTTTGAATTT
GGATACCAGTAATAATGCGCATGTTTTGAACTTAATTTATAACAGCTTACTGTATTCGAATGAAAGAGTA
ACCATTGTTGCGGACCAATTTACTCAATATTTGACTGCTGCGCTAAGCGATCCATCCAATTGCATAACTA
AAATCTCTCTGATCACCGCATCATCCAAGGATAGTTTACCTGATCCAACTAAGAACTTGGGCTGGTGCGA
TTTCGTGGGGTGTATTCACGACATTTTCCAGGACAATGCTGAAGCCTTCCCAGAGAGAACCTGTGTTGTG
GAGACTCCAACACTAAATTCCGACAAGTCCCGTTCTTTCACTTATCGCGACATCAACCGCACTTCTAACA
TAGTTGCCCATTATTTGATTAAAACAGGTATCAAAAGAGGTGATGTAGTGATGATCTATTCTTCTAGGGG
TGTGGATTTGATGGTATGTGTGATGGGTGTCTTGAAAGCCGGCGCAACCTTTTCAGTTATCGACCCTGCA
TATCCCCCAGCCAGACAAACCATTTACTTAGGTGTTGCTAAACCACGTGGGTTGATTGTTATTAGAGCTG
CTGGACAATTGGATCAACTAGTAGAAGATTACATCAATGATGAATTGGAGATTGTTTCAAGAATCAATTC
CATCGCTATTCAAGAAAATGGTACCATTGAAGGTGGCAAATTGGACAATGGCGAGGATGTTTTGGCTCCA
TATGATCACTACAAAGACACCAGAACAGGTGTTGTAGTTGGACCAGATTCCAACCCAACCCTATCTTTCA
CATCTGGTTCCGAAGGTATTCCTAAGGGTGTTCTTGGTAGACATTTTTCCTTGGCTTATTATTTCAATTG
GATGTCCAAAAGGTTCAACTTAACAGAAAATGATAAATTCACAATGCTGAGCGGTATTGCACATGATCCA
ATTCAAAGAGATATGTTTACACCATTATTTTTAGGTGCCCAATTGTATGTCCCTACTCAAGATGATATTG
GTACACCGGGCCGTTTAGCGGAATGGATGAGTAAGTATGGTTGCACAGTTACCCATTTAACACCTGCCAT
GGGTCAATTACTTACTGCCCAAGCTACTACACCATTCCCTAAGTTACATCATGCGTTCTTTGTGGGTGAC
ATTTTAACAAAACGTGATTGTCTGAGGTTACAAACCTTGGCAGAAAATTGCCGTATTGTTAATATGTACG
GTACCACTGAAACACAGCGTGCAGTTTCTTATTTCGAAGTTAAATCAAAAAATGACGATCCAAACTTTTT
GAAAAAATTGAAAGATGTCATGCCTGCTGGTAAAGGTATGTTGAACGTTCAGCTACTAGTTGTTAACAGG
AACGATCGTACTCAAATATGTGGTATTGGCGAAATAGGTGAGATTTATGTTCGTGCAGGTGGTTTGGCCG
AAGGTTATAGAGGATTACCAGAATTGAATAAAGAAAAATTTGTGAACAACTGGTTTGTTGAAAAAGATCA
CTGGAATTATTTGGATAAGGATAATGGTGAACCTTGGAGACAATTCTGGTTAGGTCCAAGAGATAGATTG
TACAGAACGGGTGATTTAGGTCGTTATCTACCAAACGGTGACTGTGAATGTTGCGGTAGGGCTGATGATC
AAGTTAAAATTCGTGGGTTCAGAATCGAATTAGGAGAAATAGATACGCACATTTCCCAACATCCATTGGT
AAGAGAAAACATTACTTTAGTTCGCAAAAATGCCGACAATGAGCCAACATTGATCACATTTATGGTCCCA
AGATTTGACAAGCCAGATGACTTGTCTAAGTTCCAAAGTGATGTTCCAAAGGAGGTTGAAACTGACCCTA
TAGTTAAGGGCTTAATCGGTTACCATCTTTTATCCAAGGACATCAGGACTTTCTTAAAGAAAAGATTGGC
TAGCTATGCTATGCCTTCCTTGATTGTGGTTATGGATAAACTACCATTGAATCCAAATGGTAAAGTTGAT
AAGCCTAAACTTCAATTCCCAACTCCCAAGCAATTAAATTTGGTAGCTGAAAATACAGTTTCTGAAACTG
ACGACTCTCAGTTTACCAATGTTGAGCGCGAGGTTAGAGACTTATGGTTAAGTATATTACCTACCAAGCC
AGCATCTGTATCACCAGATGATTCGTTTTTCGATTTAGGTGGTCATTCTATCTTGGCTACCAAAATGATT
TTTACCTTAAAGAAAAAGCTGCAAGTTGATTTACCATTGGGCACAATTTTCAAGTATCCAACGATAAAGG
CCTTTGCCGCGGAAATTGACAGAATTAAATCATCGGGTGGATCATCTCAAGGTGAGGTCGTCGAAAATGT
CACTGCAAATTATGCGGAAGACGCCAAGAAATTGGTTGAGACGCTACCAAGTTCGTACCCCTCTCGAGAA
TATTTTGTTGAACCTAATAGTGCCGAAGGAAAAACAACAATTAATGTGTTTGTTACCGGTGTCACAGGAT
TTCTGGGCTCCTACATCCTTGCAGATTTGTTAGGACGTTCTCCAAAGAACTACAGTTTCAAAGTGTTTGC
CCACGTCAGGGCCAAGGATGAAGAAGCTGCATTTGCAAGATTACAAAAGGCAGGTATCACCTATGGTACT
TGGAACGAAAAATTTGCCTCAAATATTAAAGTTGTATTAGGCGATTTATCTAAAAGCCAATTTGGTCTTT
CAGATGAGAAGTGGATGGATTTGGCAAACACAGTTGATATAATTATCCATAATGGTGCGTTAGTTCACTG
GGTTTATCCATATGCCAAATTGAGGGATCCAAATGTTATTTCAACTATCAATGTTATGAGCTTAGCCGCC
GTCGGCAAGCCAAAGTTCTTTGACTTTGTTTCCTCCACTTCTACTCTTGACACTGAATACTACTTTAATT
TGTCAGATAAACTTGTTAGCGAAGGGAAGCCAGGCATTTTAGAATCAGACGATTTAATGAACTCTGCAAG
CGGGCTCACTGGTGGATATGGTCAGTCCAAATGGGCTGCTGAGTACATCATTAGACGTGCAGGTGAAAGG
GGCCTACGTGGGTGTATTGTCAGACCAGGTTACGTAACAGGTGCCTCTGCCAATGGTTCTTCAAACACAG
ATGATTTCTTATTGAGATTTTTGAAAGGTTCAGTCCAATTAGGTAAGATTCCAGATATCGAAAATTCCGT
GAATATGGTTCCAGTAGATCATGTTGCTCGTGTTGTTGTTGCTACGTCTTTGAATCCTCCCAAAGAAAAT
GAATTGGCCGTTGCTCAAGTAACGGGTCACCCAAGAATATTATTCAAAGACTACTTGTATACTTTACACG
ATTATGGTTACGATGTCGAAATCGAAAGCTATTCTAAATGGAAGAAATCATTGGAGGCGTCTGTTATTGA
CAGGAATGAAGAAAATGCGTTGTATCCTTTGCTACACATGGTCTTAGACAACTTACCTGAAAGTACCAAA
GCTCCGGAACTAGACGATAGGAACGCCGTGGCATCTTTAAAGAAAGACACCGCATGGACAGGTGTTGATT
GGTCTAATGGAATAGGTGTTACTCCAGAAGAGGTTGGTATATATATTGCATTTTTAAACAAGGTTGGATT
TTTACCTCCACCAACTCATAATGACAAACTTCCACTGCCAAGTATAGAACTAACTCAAGCGCAAATAAGT
CTAGTTGCTTCAGGTGCTGGTGCTCGTGGAAGCTCCGCAGCAGCTTAAGGTTGAGCATTACGTATGATAT
GTCCATGTACAATAATTAAATATGAATTAGGAGAAAGACTTAGCTTCTTTTCGGGTGATGTCACTTAAAA
ACTCCGAGAATAATATATAATAAGAGAATAAAATATTAGTTATTGAATAAGAACTGTAAATCAGCTGGCG
TTAGTCTGCTAATGGCAGCTTCATCTTGGTTTATTGTAGCATGAATCATATTTGCCTTTTTTTCCTGTAA
TTCAATGATTCTTGCTTCTATACTATCCTCAATGCAAAACCTTGTGATCTTCACAGGTCGATACTGACCA
ATTCTATGAACTCTATCACCACTTTGCCATTCAACACTAGGGTTCCACCATGGGTCTAAAATGAATACTT
GCGAAGCTATATGGTGCACTCTCAGTACAATCTGCTCTGATGCCGCATAGTTAAGCCAGCCCCGACACCC
GCCAACACCCGCTGACGCGCCCTGACGGGCTTGTCTGCTCCCGGCATCCGCTTACAGACAAGCTGTGACC
GTCTCCGGGAGCTGCATGTGTCAGAGGTTTTCACCGTCATCACCGAAACGCGCGAGACGAAAGGGCCTCG
TGATACGCCTATTTTTATAGGTTAATGTCATGATAATAATGGTTTCTTAGACGTCAGGTGGCACTTTTCG
GGGAAATGTGCGCGGAACCCCTATTTGTTTATTTTTCTAAATACATTCAAATATGTATCCGCTCATGAGA
CAATAACCCTGATAAATGCTTCAATAATATTGAAAAAGGAAGAGTATGAGTATTCAACATTTCCGTGTCG
CCCTTATTCCCTTTTTTGCGGCATTTTGCCTTCCTGTTTTTGCTCACCCAGAAACGCTGGTGAAAGTAAA
AGATGCTGAAGATCAGTTGGGTGCACGAGTGGGTTACATCGAACTGGATCTCAACAGCGGTAAGATCCTT
GAGAGTTTTCGCCCCGAAGAACGTTTTCCAATGATGAGCACTTTTAAAGTTCTGCTATGTGGCGCGGTAT
TATCCCGTATTGACGCCGGGCAAGAGCAACTCGGTCGCCGCATACACTATTCTCAGAATGACTTGGTTGA
GTACTCACCAGTCACAGAAAAGCATCTTACGGATGGCATGACAGTAAGAGAATTATGCAGTGCTGCCATA
ACCATGAGTGATAACACTGCGGCCAACTTACTTCTGACAACGATCGGAGGACCGAAGGAGCTAACCGCTT
TTTTGCACAACATGGGGGATCATGTAACTCGCCTTGATCGTTGGGAACCGGAGCTGAATGAAGCCATACC
AAACGACGAGCGTGACACCACGATGCCTGTAGCAATGGCAACAACGTTGCGCAAACTATTAACTGGCGAA
CTACTTACTCTAGCTTCCCGGCAACAATTAATAGACTGGATGGAGGCGGATAAAGTTGCAGGACCACTTC
TGCGCTCGGCCCTTCCGGCTGGCTGGTTTATTGCTGATAAATCTGGAGCCGGTGAGCGTGGGTCTCGCGG
TATCATTGCAGCACTGGGGCCAGATGGTAAGCCCTCCCGTATCGTAGTTATCTACACGACGGGGAGTCAG
GCAACTATGGATGAACGAAATAGACAGATCGCTGAGATAGGTGCCTCACTGATTAAGCATTGGTAACTGT
CAGACCAAGTTTACTCATATATACTTTAGATTGATTTAAAACTTCATTTTTAATTTAAAAGGATCTAGGT
GAAGATCCTTTTTGATAATCTCATGACCAAAATCCCTTAACGTGAGTTTTCGTTCCACTGAGCGTCAGAC
CCCGTAGAAAAGATCAAAGGATCTTCTTGAGATCCTTTTTTTCTGCGCGTAATCTGCTGCTTGCAAACAA
AAAAACCACCGCTACCAGCGGTGGTTTGTTTGCCGGATCAAGAGCTACCAACTCTTTTTCCGAAGGTAAC
TGGCTTCAGCAGAGCGCAGATACCAAATACTGTCCTTCTAGTGTAGCCGTAGTTAGGCCACCACTTCAAG
AACTCTGTAGCACCGCCTACATACCTCGCTCTGCTAATCCTGTTACCAGTGGCTGCTGCCAGTGGCGATA
AGTCGTGTCTTACCGGGTTGGACTCAAGACGATAGTTACCGGATAAGGCGCAGCGGTCGGGCTGAACGGG
GGGTTCGTGCACACAGCCCAGCTTGGAGCGAACGACCTACACCGAACTGAGATACCTACAGCGTGAGCTA
TGAGAAAGCGCCACGCTTCCCGAAGGGAGAAAGGCGGACAGGTATCCGGTAAGCGGCAGGGTCGGAACAG
GAGAGCGCACGAGGGAGCTTCCAGGGGGAAACGCCTGGTATCTTTATAGTCCTGTCGGGTTTCGCCACCT
CTGACTTGAGCGTCGATTTTTGTGATGCTCGTCAGGGGGGCGGAGCCTATGGAAAAACGCCAGCAACGCG
GCCTTTTTACGGTTCCTGGCCTTTTGCTGGCCTTTTGCTCACATGTTCTTTCCTGCGTTATCCCCTGATT
CTGTGGATAACCGTATTACCGCCTTTGAGTGAGCTGATACCGCTCGCCGCAGCCGAACGACCGAGCGCAG
CGAGTCAGTGAGCGAGGAAGCGGAAGAGCGCCCAATACGCAAACCGCCTCTCCCCGCGCGTTGGCCGATT
CATTAATGCAGCTGGCACGACAGGTTTCCCGACTGGAAAGCGGGCAGTGAGCGCAACGCAATTAATGTGA
GTTACCTCACTCATTAGGCACCCCAGGCTTTACACTTTATGCTTCCGGCTCCTATGTTGTGTGGAATTGT
GAGCGGATAACAATTTCACACAGGAAACAGCTATGACCATGATTACGCCAAGCGCGCAATTAACCCTCAC
TAAAGGGAACAAAAGCTGGAGCTCCACCGCGGTGGCGGCCGCGCCACCTGGGTCCTTTTCATCACGTGCT
ATAAAAATAATTATAATTTAAATTTTTTAATATAAATATATAAATTAAAAATAGAAAGTAAAAAAAGAAA
TTAAAGAAAAAATAGTTTTTGTTTTCCGAAGATGTAAAAGACTCTAGGGGGATCGCCAACAAATACTACC
TTTTATCTTGCTCTTCCTGCTCTCAGGTATTAATGCCGAATTGTTTCATCTTGTCTGTGTAGAAGACCAC
ACACGAAAATCCTGTGATTTTACATTTTACTTATCGTTAATCGAATGTATATCTATTTAATCTGCTTTTC
TTGTCTAATAAATATATATGTAAAGTACGCTTTTTGTTGAAATTTTTTAAACCTTTGTTTATTTTTTTTT
CTTCATTCCGTAACTCTTCTACCTTCTTTATTTACTTTCTAAAATCCAAATACAAAACATAAAAATAAAT
AAACACAGAGTAAATTCCCAAATTATTCCATCATTAAAAGATACGAGGCGCGTGTAAGTTACAGGCAAGC
GATCCGTCCTAAGA
Features (pLannotate 1.2.2; 20 found; start..end, strand, type, name):
     12..104     +  misc_feature   MCS (fragment): pBluescript multiple cloning site
    113..131     -  promoter       T7 promoter: promoter for bacteriophage T7 RNA polymerase
    139..294     +  CDS            lacZα (fragment): LacZα fragment of β-galactosidase; lacZ fragment
    302..757     +  rep_origin     f1 ori (sequence partly withheld): f1 bacteriophage origin of replication; arrow indicates direction of (+) strand synthesis
    758..810     -  misc_feature   bom (fragment): basis of mobility region from pBR322
    811..1050    +  promoter       LYS2 promoter: S. cerevisiae LYS2
   1051..5229    +  CDS            LYS2: alpha-aminoadipate reductase, required for lysine biosynthesis; S. cerevisiae LYS2; yeast auxotrophic marker
   5360..5608    -  CDS            RAD16 (fragment): RAD16_YEAST - Experimental evidence at protein level: Swiss-Prot protein existence level 1. Component of the global genome repair (GGR) complex which promotes global genome nucleotide excision repair (GG-NER) which removes DNA damage from nontranscribing DNA. Involved in differential repair of DNA after UV damage. Will repair preferentially the MAT-alpha locus compared with the HML-alpha locus. From Saccharomyces cerevisiae (strain ATCC 204508 / S288c) (Baker's yeast).
   5610..5660    -  misc_feature   bom (fragment): basis of mobility region from pBR322
   5762..5797    -  CDS            rop (fragment): Rop protein, which maintains plasmids at low copy number; rop
   5892..5996    +  promoter       AmpR promoter: bla
   5997..6857    +  CDS            AmpR: β-lactamase; bla; confers resistance to ampicillin, carbenicillin, and related antibiotics
   7028..7616    +  rep_origin     ori: high-copy-number ColE1/pMB1/pBR322/pUC origin of replication
   7799..7891    +  CDS            lacI (fragment): lac repressor; lacI; The lac repressor binds to the lac operator to inhibit transcription in E. coli. This inhibition can be relieved by adding lactose or isopropyl-β-D-thiogalactopyranoside (IPTG).
   7904..7925    +  protein_bind   CAP binding site: CAP binding activates transcription in the presence of cAMP. E. coli catabolite activator protein
   7940..7970    +  promoter       lac promoter: promoter for the E. coli lac operon
   7978..7994    +  protein_bind   lac operator: The lac repressor binds to the lac operator to inhibit transcription in E. coli. This inhibition can be relieved by adding lactose or isopropyl-β-D-thiogalactopyranoside (IPTG). lac repressor encoded by lacI
   8039..8057    +  promoter       T3 promoter: promoter for bacteriophage T3 RNA polymerase
   8070..8093    +  misc_feature   MCS (fragment): pBluescript multiple cloning site
   8112..8615    +  misc_feature   CEN/ARS: S. cerevisiae CEN6 centromere fused to an autonomously replicating sequence
