>Addgene plasmid #122879 | pICE LYS2 | addgene full sequence | sequence record 238638 | Addgene NGS Result
TTACGCATCTGTGCGGTATTTCACACCGCATAGATCAATTCCACTTGCAATTACATAAAAAATTCCGGCG
GTTTTTCGCGTGTGACTCAATGTCGAAATACCTGCCTAATGAACATGAACATCGCCCAAATGTATTTGAA
GACCCGCTGGGAGAAGTTCAAGATATATAAGTAACAAGCAGCCAATAGTATAAAAAAAAATCTGAGTTTA
TTACCTTTCCTGGAATTTCAGTGAAAAACTGCTAATTATAGAGAGATATCACAGAGTTACTCACTAATGA
CTAACGAAAAGGTCTGGATAGAGAAGTTGGATAATCCAACTCTTTCAGTGTTACCACATGACTTTTTACG
CCCACAACAAGAACCTTATACGAAACAAGCTACATATTCGTTACAGCTACCTCAGCTCGATGTGCCTCAT
GATAGTTTTTCTAACAAATACGCTGTCGCTTTGAGTGTATGGGCTGCATTGATATATAGAGTAACCGGTG
ACGATGATATTGTTCTTTATATTGCGAATAACAAAATCTTAAGATTCAATATTCAACCAACGTGGTCATT
TAATGAGCTGTATTCTACAATTAACAATGAGTTGAACAAGCTCAATTCTATTGAGGCCAATTTTTCCTTT
GACGAGCTAGCTGAAAAAATTCAAAGTTGCCAAGATCTGGAAAGGACCCCTCAGTTGTTCCGTTTGGCCT
TTTTGGAAAACCAAGATTTCAAATTAGACGAGTTCAAGCATCATTTAGTGGACTTTGCTTTGAATTTGGA
TACCAGTAATAATGCGCATGTTTTGAACTTAATTTATAACAGCTTACTGTATTCGAATGAAAGAGTAACC
ATTGTTGCGGACCAATTTACTCAATATTTGACTGCTGCGCTAAGCGATCCATCCAATTGCATAACTAAAA
TCTCTCTGATCACCGCATCATCCAAGGATAGTTTACCTGATCCAACTAAGAACTTGGGCTGGTGCGATTT
CGTGGGGTGTATTCACGACATTTTCCAGGACAATGCTGAAGCCTTCCCAGAGAGAACCTGTGTTGTGGAG
ACTCCAACACTAAATTCCGACAAGTCCCGTTCTTTCACTTATCGCGACATCAACCGCACTTCTAACATAG
TTGCCCATTATTTGATTAAAACAGGTATCAAAAGAGGTGATGTAGTGATGATCTATTCTTCTAGGGGTGT
GGATTTGATGGTATGTGTGATGGGTGTCTTGAAAGCCGGCGCAACCTTTTCAGTTATCGACCCTGCATAT
CCCCCAGCCAGACAAACCATTTACTTAGGTGTTGCTAAACCACGTGGGTTGATTGTTATTAGAGCTGCTG
GACAATTGGATCAACTAGTAGAAGATTACATCAATGATGAATTGGAGATTGTTTCAAGAATCAATTCCAT
CGCTATTCAAGAAAATGGTACCATTGAAGGTGGCAAATTGGACAATGGCGAGGATGTTTTGGCTCCATAT
GATCACTACAAAGACACCAGAACAGGTGTTGTAGTTGGACCAGATTCCAACCCAACCCTATCTTTCACAT
CTGGTTCCGAAGGTATTCCTAAGGGTGTTCTTGGTAGACATTTTTCCTTGGCTTATTATTTCAATTGGAT
GTCCAAAAGGTTCAACTTAACAGAAAATGATAAATTCACAATGCTGAGCGGTATTGCACATGATCCAATT
CAAAGAGATATGTTTACACCATTATTTTTAGGTGCCCAATTGTATGTCCCTACTCAAGATGATATTGGTA
CACCGGGCCGTTTAGCGGAATGGATGAGTAAGTATGGTTGCACAGTTACCCATTTAACACCTGCCATGGG
TCAATTACTTACTGCCCAAGCTACTACACCATTCCCTAAGTTACATCATGCGTTCTTTGTGGGTGACATT
TTAACAAAACGTGATTGTCTGAGGTTACAAACCTTGGCAGAAAATTGCCGTATTGTTAATATGTACGGTA
CCACTGAAACACAGCGTGCAGTTTCTTATTTCGAAGTTAAATCAAAAAATGACGATCCAAACTTTTTGAA
AAAATTGAAAGATGTCATGCCTGCTGGTAAAGGTATGTTGAACGTTCAGCTACTAGTTGTTAACAGGAAC
GATCGTACTCAAATATGTGGTATTGGCGAAATAGGTGAGATTTATGTTCGTGCAGGTGGTTTGGCCGAAG
GTTATAGAGGATTACCAGAATTGAATAAAGAAAAATTTGTGAACAACTGGTTTGTTGAAAAAGATCACTG
GAATTATTTGGATAAGGATAATGGTGAACCTTGGAGACAATTCTGGTTAGGTCCAAGAGATAGATTGTAC
AGAACGGGTGATTTAGGTCGTTATCTACCAAACGGTGACTGTGAATGTTGCGGTAGGGCTGATGATCAAG
TTAAAATTCGTGGGTTCAGAATCGAATTAGGAGAAATAGATACGCACATTTCCCAACATCCATTGGTAAG
AGAAAACATTACTTTAGTTCGCAAAAATGCCGACAATGAGCCAACATTGATCACATTTATGGTCCCAAGA
TTTGACAAGCCAGATGACTTGTCTAAGTTCCAAAGTGATGTTCCAAAGGAGGTTGAAACTGACCCTATAG
TTAAGGGCTTAATCGGTTACCATCTTTTATCCAAGGACATCAGGACTTTCTTAAAGAAAAGATTGGCTAG
CTATGCTATGCCTTCCTTGATTGTGGTTATGGATAAACTACCATTGAATCCAAATGGTAAAGTTGATAAG
CCTAAACTTCAATTCCCAACTCCCAAGCAATTAAATTTGGTAGCTGAAAATACAGTTTCTGAAACTGACG
ACTCTCAGTTTACCAATGTTGAGCGCGAGGTTAGAGACTTATGGTTAAGTATATTACCTACCAAGCCAGC
ATCTGTATCACCAGATGATTCGTTTTTCGATTTAGGTGGTCATTCTATCTTGGCTACCAAAATGATTTTT
ACCTTAAAGAAAAAGCTGCAAGTTGATTTACCATTGGGCACAATTTTCAAGTATCCAACGATAAAGGCCT
TTGCCGCGGAAATTGACAGAATTAAATCATCGGGTGGATCATCTCAAGGTGAGGTCGTCGAAAATGTCAC
TGCAAATTATGCGGAAGACGCCAAGAAATTGGTTGAGACGCTACCAAGTTCGTACCCCTCTCGAGAATAT
TTTGTTGAACCTAATAGTGCCGAAGGAAAAACAACAATTAATGTGTTTGTTACCGGTGTCACAGGATTTC
TGGGCTCCTACATCCTTGCAGATTTGTTAGGACGTTCTCCAAAGAACTACAGTTTCAAAGTGTTTGCCCA
CGTCAGGGCCAAGGATGAAGAAGCTGCATTTGCAAGATTACAAAAGGCAGGTATCACCTATGGTACTTGG
AACGAAAAATTTGCCTCAAATATTAAAGTTGTATTAGGCGATTTATCTAAAAGCCAATTTGGTCTTTCAG
ATGAGAAGTGGATGGATTTGGCAAACACAGTTGATATAATTATCCATAATGGTGCGTTAGTTCACTGGGT
TTATCCATATGCCAAATTGAGGGATCCAAATGTTATTTCAACTATCAATGTTATGAGCTTAGCCGCCGTC
GGCAAGCCAAAGTTCTTTGACTTTGTTTCCTCCACTTCTACTCTTGACACTGAATACTACTTTAATTTGT
CAGATAAACTTGTTAGCGAAGGGAAGCCAGGCATTTTAGAATCAGACGATTTAATGAACTCTGCAAGCGG
GCTCACTGGTGGATATGGTCAGTCCAAATGGGCTGCTGAGTACATCATTAGACGTGCAGGTGAAAGGGGC
CTACGTGGGTGTATTGTCAGACCAGGTTACGTAACAGGTGCCTCTGCCAATGGTTCTTCAAACACAGATG
ATTTCTTATTGAGATTTTTGAAAGGTTCAGTCCAATTAGGTAAGATTCCAGATATCGAAAATTCCGTGAA
TATGGTTCCAGTAGATCATGTTGCTCGTGTTGTTGTTGCTACGTCTTTGAATCCTCCCAAAGAAAATGAA
TTGGCCGTTGCTCAAGTAACGGGTCACCCAAGAATATTATTCAAAGACTACTTGTATACTTTACACGATT
ATGGTTACGATGTCGAAATCGAAAGCTATTCTAAATGGAAGAAATCATTGGAGGCGTCTGTTATTGACAG
GAATGAAGAAAATGCGTTGTATCCTTTGCTACACATGGTCTTAGACAACTTACCTGAAAGTACCAAAGCT
CCGGAACTAGACGATAGGAACGCCGTGGCATCTTTAAAGAAAGACACCGCATGGACAGGTGTTGATTGGT
CTAATGGAATAGGTGTTACTCCAGAAGAGGTTGGTATATATATTGCATTTTTAAACAAGGTTGGATTTTT
ACCTCCACCAACTCATAATGACAAACTTCCACTGCCAAGTATAGAACTAACTCAAGCGCAAATAAGTCTA
GTTGCTTCAGGTGCTGGTGCTCGTGGAAGCTCCGCAGCAGCTTAAGGTTGAGCATTACGTATGATATGTC
CATGTACAATAATTAAATATGAATTAGGAGAAAGACTTAGCTTCTTTTCGGGTGATGTCACTTAAAAACT
CCGAGAATAATATATAATAAGAGAATAAAATATTAGTTATTGAATAAGAACTGTAAATCAGCTGGCGTTA
GTCTGCTAATGGCAGCTTCATCTTGGTTTATTGTAGCATGAATCATATTTGCCTTTTTTTCCTGTAATTC
AATGATTCTTGCTTCTATACTATCCTCAATGCAAAACCTTGTGATCTTCACAGGTCGATACTGACCAATT
CTATGAACTCTATCACCACTTTGCCATTCAACACTAGGGTTCCACCATGGGTCTAAAATGAATACTTGCG
AAGCTGATCTATGGTGCACTCTCAGTACAATCTGCTCTGATGCCGCATAGTTAAGCCAGCCCCGACACCC
GCCAACACCCGCTGACGCGCCCTGACGGGCTTGTCTGCTCCCGGCATCCGCTTACAGACAAGCTGTGACC
GTCTCCGGGAGCTGCATGTGTCAGAGGTTTTCACCGTCATCACCGAAACGCGCGAGACGAAAGGGCCTCG
TGATACGCCTATTTTTATAGGTTAATGTCATGATAATAATGGTTTCTTAGACGTCAGGTGGCACTTTTCG
GGGAAATGTGCGCGGAACCCCTATTTGTTTATTTTTCTAAATACATTCAAATATGTATCCGCTCATGAGA
CAATAACCCTGATAAATGCTTCAATAATATTGAAAAAGGAAGAGTATGAGTATTCAACATTTCCGTGTCG
CCCTTATTCCCTTTTTTGCGGCATTTTGCCTTCCTGTTTTTGCTCACCCAGAAACGCTGGTGAAAGTAAA
AGATGCTGAAGATCAGTTGGGTGCACGAGTGGGTTACATCGAACTGGATCTCAACAGCGGTAAGATCCTT
GAGAGTTTTCGCCCCGAAGAACGTTTTCCAATGATGAGCACTTTTAAAGTTCTGCTATGTGGCGCGGTAT
TATCCCGTATTGACGCCGGGCAAGAGCAACTCGGTCGCCGCATACACTATTCTCAGAATGACTTGGTTGA
GTACTCACCAGTCACAGAAAAGCATCTTACGGATGGCATGACAGTAAGAGAATTATGCAGTGCTGCCATA
ACCATGAGTGATAACACTGCGGCCAACTTACTTCTGACAACGATCGGAGGACCGAAGGAGCTAACCGCTT
TTTTGCACAACATGGGGGATCATGTAACTCGCCTTGATCGTTGGGAACCGGAGCTGAATGAAGCCATACC
AAACGACGAGCGTGACACCACGATGCCTGTAGCAATGGCAACAACGTTGCGCAAACTATTAACTGGCGAA
CTACTTACTCTAGCTTCCCGGCAACAATTAATAGACTGGATGGAGGCGGATAAAGTTGCAGGACCACTTC
TGCGCTCGGCCCTTCCGGCTGGCTGGTTTATTGCTGATAAATCTGGAGCCGGTGAGCGTGGGTCTCGCGG
TATCATTGCAGCACTGGGGCCAGATGGTAAGCCCTCCCGTATCGTAGTTATCTACACGACGGGGAGTCAG
GCAACTATGGATGAACGAAATAGACAGATCGCTGAGATAGGTGCCTCACTGATTAAGCATTGGTAACTGT
CAGACCAAGTTTACTCATATATACTTTAGATTGATTTAAAACTTCATTTTTAATTTAAAAGGATCTAGGT
GAAGATCCTTTTTGATAATCTCATGACCAAAATCCCTTAACGTGAGTTTTCGTTCCACTGAGCGTCAGAC
CCCGTAGAAAAGATCAAAGGATCTTCTTGAGATCCTTTTTTTCTGCGCGTAATCTGCTGCTTGCAAACAA
AAAAACCACCGCTACCAGCGGTGGTTTGTTTGCCGGATCAAGAGCTACCAACTCTTTTTCCGAAGGTAAC
TGGCTTCAGCAGAGCGCAGATACCAAATACTGTTCTTCTAGTGTAGCCGTAGTTAGGCCACCACTTCAAG
AACTCTGTAGCACCGCCTACATACCTCGCTCTGCTAATCCTGTTACCAGTGGCTGCTGCCAGTGGCGATA
AGTCGTGTCTTACCGGGTTGGACTCAAGACGATAGTTACCGGATAAGGCGCAGCGGTCGGGCTGAACGGG
GGGTTCGTGCACACAGCCCAGCTTGGAGCGAACGACCTACACCGAACTGAGATACCTACAGCGTGAGCTA
TGAGAAAGCGCCACGCTTCCCGAAGGGAGAAAGGCGGACAGGTATCCGGTAAGCGGCAGGGTCGGAACAG
GAGAGCGCACGAGGGAGCTTCCAGGGGGAAACGCCTGGTATCTTTATAGTCCTGTCGGGTTTCGCCACCT
CTGACTTGAGCGTCGATTTTTGTGATGCTCGTCAGGGGGGCGGAGCCTATGGAAAAACGCCAGCAACGCG
GCCTTTTTACGGTTCCTGGCCTTTTGCTGGCCTTTTGCTCACATGTTCTTTCCTGCGTTATCCCCTGATT
CTGTGGATAACCGTATTACCGCCTTTGAGTGAGCTGATACCGCTCGCCGCAGCCGAACGACCGAGCGCAG
CGAGTCAGTGAGCGAGGAAGCGGAAGAGCGCCCAATACGCAAACCGCCTCTCCCCGCGCGTTGGCCGATT
CATTAATGCAGCTGGCACGACAGGTTTCCCGACTGGAAAGCGGGCAGTGAGCGCAACGCAATTAATGTGA
GTTAGCTCACTCATTAGGCACCCCAGGCTTTACACTTTATGCTTCCGGCTCGTATGTTGTGTGGAATTGT
GAGCGGATAACAATTTCACACAGGAAACAGCTATGACCATGATTACGCCAAGCGCGCAATTAACCCTCAC
TAAAGGGAACAAAAGCTGGAGCTCCACCGCGGTGGCGGCCGCGCCACCTGGGTCCTTTTCATCACGTGCT
ATAAAAATAATTATAATTTAAATTTTTTAATATAAATATATAAATTAAAAATAGAAAGTAAAAAAAGAAA
TTAAAGAAAAAATAGTTTTTGTTTTCCGAAGATGTAAAAGACTCTAGGGGGATCGCCAACAAATACTACC
TTTTATCTTGCTCTTCCTGCTCTCAGGTATTAATGCCGAATTGTTTCATCTTGTCTGTGTAGAAGACCAC
ACACGAAAATCCTGTGATTTTACATTTTACTTATCGTTAATCGAATGTATATCTATTTAATCTGCTTTTC
TTGTCTAATAAATATATATGTAAAGTACGCTTTTTGTTGAAATTTTTTAAACCTTTGTTTATTTTTTTTT
CTTCATTCCGTAACTCTTCTACCTTCTTTATTTACTTTCTAAAATCCAAATACAAAACATAAAAATAAAT
AAACACAGAGTAAATTCCCAAATTATTCCATCATTAAAAGATACGAGGCGCGTGTAAGTTACAGGCAAGC
GATCCGTCCTAAGAAGCGCTAAGAGGGCGGCCGCTCTAGAACTAGTGGATCCCCCGGGCTGCAGGAATTC
GATATCAAGCTTATCGATACCGTCGACCTCGAGGGGGGGCCCGGTACCCAATTCGCCCTATAGTGAGTCG
TATTACGCGCGCTCACTGGCCGTCGTTTTACAACGTCGTGACTGGGAAAACCCTGGCGTTACCCAACTTA
ATCGCCTTGCAGCACATCCCCCTTTCGCCAGCTGGCGTAATAGCGAAGAGGCCCGCACCGATCGCCCTTC
CCAACAGTTGCGCAGCCTGAATGGCGAATGG
[124 nt withheld, positions 8152-8275]
C
[91 nt withheld, positions 8277-8367]
A
[49 nt withheld, positions 8369-8417]
CCTTTGACGTTGGAGTCCACGTTCTTT
[37 nt withheld, positions 8445-8481]
ACCCTATCTCGGTCTATTCTTTTGATTTATAAGGGATTTTGCCGATTTCGGCCTATTGGTTAAAAAATGA
GCTGATTTAACAAAAATTTAACGCGAATTTTAACAAAATATTAACGCTTACAATTTCCTGATGCGGTATT
TTCTCC
Features (pLannotate 1.2.2; 20 found; start..end, strand, type, name):
     37..276     +  promoter       LYS2 promoter: S. cerevisiae LYS2
    277..4455    +  CDS            LYS2: alpha-aminoadipate reductase, required for lysine biosynthesis; S. cerevisiae LYS2; yeast auxotrophic marker
   4586..4834    -  CDS            RAD16 (fragment): RAD16_YEAST - Experimental evidence at protein level: Swiss-Prot protein existence level 1. Component of the global genome repair (GGR) complex which promotes global genome nucleotide excision repair (GG-NER) which removes DNA damage from nontranscribing DNA. Involved in differential repair of DNA after UV damage. Will repair preferentially the MAT-alpha locus compared with the HML-alpha locus. From Saccharomyces cerevisiae (strain ATCC 204508 / S288c) (Baker's yeast).
   4840..4889    -  misc_feature   bom (fragment): basis of mobility region from pBR322
   4991..5026    -  CDS            rop (fragment): Rop protein, which maintains plasmids at low copy number; rop
   5121..5225    +  promoter       AmpR promoter: bla
   5226..6086    +  CDS            AmpR: β-lactamase; bla; confers resistance to ampicillin, carbenicillin, and related antibiotics
   6257..6845    +  rep_origin     ori: high-copy-number ColE1/pMB1/pBR322/pUC origin of replication
   7028..7120    +  CDS            lacI (fragment): lac repressor; lacI; The lac repressor binds to the lac operator to inhibit transcription in E. coli. This inhibition can be relieved by adding lactose or isopropyl-β-D-thiogalactopyranoside (IPTG).
   7133..7154    +  protein_bind   CAP binding site: CAP binding activates transcription in the presence of cAMP. E. coli catabolite activator protein
   7169..7199    +  promoter       lac promoter: promoter for the E. coli lac operon
   7207..7223    +  protein_bind   lac operator: The lac repressor binds to the lac operator to inhibit transcription in E. coli. This inhibition can be relieved by adding lactose or isopropyl-β-D-thiogalactopyranoside (IPTG). lac repressor encoded by lacI
   7268..7286    +  promoter       T3 promoter: promoter for bacteriophage T3 RNA polymerase
   7299..7322    +  misc_feature   MCS (fragment): pBluescript multiple cloning site
   7341..7844    +  misc_feature   CEN/ARS: S. cerevisiae CEN6 centromere fused to an autonomously replicating sequence
   7866..7958    +  misc_feature   MCS (fragment): pBluescript multiple cloning site
   7967..7985    -  promoter       T7 promoter: promoter for bacteriophage T7 RNA polymerase
   7993..8148    +  CDS            lacZα (fragment): LacZα fragment of β-galactosidase; lacZ fragment
   8152..8580    +  rep_origin     f1 ori (sequence partly withheld): f1 bacteriophage origin of replication; arrow indicates direction of (+) strand synthesis
   8608..32      -  misc_feature   bom (fragment) (across the origin): basis of mobility region from pBR322
