[The description below was written by a language model from this plasmid's Addgene catalogue record and pLannotate feature annotations shown in this document.]
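Description:
pICE LYS2 is an empty yeast shuttle backbone from the ICE (Integration after CEN Excision) plasmid series, built to combine recombination cloning in Saccharomyces cerevisiae with later stable integration into the genome. In E. coli it is propagated as a high-copy plasmid through a ColE1/pUC-type origin and selected with ampicillin via the bla gene. An f1 phage origin is also present. Short fragments of bom, rop and lacI are annotated, most likely backbone remnants rather than functional parts. In yeast, selection relies on the complete LYS2 gene under its own promoter. It encodes alpha-aminoadipate reductase and complements lysine auxotrophy. A small adjacent fragment of RAD16 appears to be genomic sequence flanking LYS2 that was carried along with the marker.

The distinctive feature is the position of the CEN6/ARS element, which sits inside the pBluescript-derived polylinker and splits it into two MCS fragments. This region is bracketed by the T3 and T7 promoters and lies within the lac promoter/operator and lacZα context. While the CEN/ARS is present, the plasmid replicates and segregates as a stable low-copy episome, which allows inserts to be assembled by homologous recombination in yeast. According to the stated purpose, the centromere is then excised, leaving a non-replicating plasmid that can only be maintained by genomic integration. The record does not specify the sites used for excision or the integration target. No insert or yeast expression promoter is included, so these are supplied by the user. The depositor and sequencing-derived records differ by two nucleotides and in their start coordinate, but show the same features in the same order.
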