Addgene plasmid #122879: pICE LYS2
Purpose: (Empty Backbone) LYS2 ICE plasmid used to facilitate yeast recombination cloning and stable genomic Integration after CEN Excision.
Depositing lab: Randy Hampton. Depositing organization: University of California, San Diego (UCSD). Publication: ICE plasmids: combining the ease of yeast recombination cloning with the stability of genomic integration. Flagg MP, Kao A, Hampton RY. Yeast. 2019 May 10. doi: 10.1002/yea.3400. PubMed 31074531.
Backbone
  Vector backbone: ICE plasmid
  Vector type: Yeast Expression ; Yeast Recombination Cloning
Growth in bacteria
  Bacterial resistance: Ampicillin, 100 μg/mL
  Growth temperature: 37°C
  Growth strain: DH5alpha
  Copy number: High Copy
Gene/Insert
  Gene/Insert name: None
Terms and licenses: Academic/Nonprofit Terms; Industry Terms: Not Available to Industry
How to cite: pICE LYS2 was a gift from Randy Hampton (Addgene plasmid # 122879 ; http://n2t.net/addgene:122879 ; RRID:Addgene_122879)
